LOCUS       Exported 8181 bp ds-DNA circular SYN 13-MAY-2021
DEFINITION  Expresses RcsCas13a for bacterial expression and contains backbone
            for spacer cloning.
ACCESSION   .
VERSION     .
KEYWORDS    pC030 - RcsCas13a from Rhodobacter capsulatus SB 1003
SOURCE      synthetic DNA construct
  ORGANISM  synthetic DNA construct
REFERENCE   1 (bases 1 to 8181)
  AUTHORS   Abudayyeh OO, Gootenberg JS, Essletzbichler P, Han S, Joung J,
            Belanto JJ, Verdine V, Cox DBT, Kellner MJ, Regev A, Lander ES,
            Voytas DF, Ting AY, Zhang F
  TITLE     RNA targeting with CRISPR-Cas13.
  JOURNAL   Nature. 2017 Oct 4. doi: 10.1038/nature24049.
  PUBMED    28976959
REFERENCE   2 (bases 1 to 8181)
  AUTHORS   .
  TITLE     Direct Submission
  JOURNAL   Exported May 13, 2021 from SnapGene Server 1.1.58
            http://www.snapgene.com
FEATURES             Location/Qualifiers
     source          1..8181
                     /organism="synthetic DNA construct"
                     /mol_type="other DNA"
     promoter        complement(122..156)
                     /label=J23119 promoter
                     /note="bacterial promoter (Registry of Standard Biological
                     Parts BBa_J23119)"
     promoter        complement(4029..4058)
                     /label=lac promoter
                     /note="promoter for the E. coli lac operon"
     rep_origin      4096..4641
                     /direction=RIGHT
                     /label=p15A ori
                     /note="Plasmids containing the medium-copy-number p15A
                     origin of replication can be propagated in E. coli cells
                     that contain a second plasmid with the ColE1 origin. "
     primer_bind     4542..4561
                     /label=pBR322ori-F
                     /note="pBR322 origin, forward primer"
     primer_bind     4758..4775
                     /label=L4440
                     /note="L4440 vector, forward primer"
     promoter        5167..5269
                     /label=cat promoter
                     /note="promoter of the E. coli cat gene encoding
                     chloramphenicol acetyltransferase"
     CDS             5270..5929
                     /codon_start=1
                     /gene="cat"
                     /product="chloramphenicol acetyltransferase"
                     /label=CmR
                     /note="confers resistance to chloramphenicol"
                     /translation="MEKKITGYTTVDISQWHRKEHFEAFQSVAQCTYNQTVQLDITAFL
                     KTVKKNKHKFYPAFIHILARLMNAHPEFRMAMKDGELVIWDSVHPCYTVFHEQTETFSS
                     LWSEYHDDFRQFLHIYSQDVACYGENLAYFPKGFIENMFFVSANPWVSFTSFDLNVANM
                     DNFFAPVFTMGKYYTQGDKVLMPLAIQVHHAVCDGFHVGRMLNELQQYCDEWQGGA"
     primer_bind     complement(5336..5355)
                     /label=CAT-R
                     /note="Chloramphenicol resistance gene, reverse primer"
     CDS             complement(6963..8153)
                     /codon_start=1
                     /gene="tet"
                     /product="tetracycline efflux protein"
                     /label=TcR
                     /note="confers resistance to tetracycline"
                     /translation="MKSNNALIVILGTVTLDAVGIGLVMPVLPGLLRDIVHSDSIASHY
                     GVLLALYALMQFLCAPVLGALSDRFGRRPVLLASLLGATIDYAIMATTPVLWILYAGRI
                     VAGITGATGAVAGAYIADITDGEDRARHFGLMSACFGVGMVAGPVAGGLLGAISLHAPF
                     LAAAVLNGLNLLLGCFLMQESHKGERRPMPLRAFNPVSSFRWARGMTIVAALMTVFFIM
                     QLVGQVPAALWVIFGEDRFRWSATMIGLSLAVFGILHALAQAFVTGPATKRFGEKQAII
                     AGMAADALGYVLLAFATRGWMAFPIMILLASGGIGMPALQAMLSRQVDDDHQGQLQGSL
                     AALTSLTSIIGPLIVTAIYAASASTWNGLAWIVGAALYLVCLPALRRGAWSRATST"
     primer_bind     7782..7801
                     /label=pBRrevBam
                     /note="pBR322 vectors, tet region, downstream of BamHI,
                     reverse primer"
ORIGIN
        1 aactgtgata aaataccgca ttaaagcttg ttcagtccgc cgtcgtcttg gcggtgatgt
       61 gaggccgaga cgaatctccg tctccgttca gtccgccgtc gtcttggcgg tgatgtgagg
      121 cgctagcatt atacctagga ctgagctagc tgtcaatcag tcaattcgca ccaggtcagc
      181 ggcgttcagt ttggaagtgt tgctcttggg ggggacatag atttcgaccc tgaatctgta
      241 tctccgcccg acaatgatgg cgtcctctct gattcgtcgc aggcgggaga tatgcaggcc
      301 aatattgcca gccaccccct ccacggccag aaagcccagt gagccggtat caatgacttt
      361 gaccacgact ccttcgtaga cctccccgac ctgtgggggt ggcagcctgg accctgcaga
      421 aggtgctttg ttgggaggtt tctgatcagg ctgagactga gcagttgcag gcttgggtgg
      481 cttgtgccag gcgtccccat catcccggcg ccgtggttta gggttctgca cgctcccatt
      541 gaacactgca gcgaccatct gcaggtagtc ctgtgagaag cgtgcttcgg tgacggcggc
      601 ggggcccccc acggtcagcc gcactttatc caggtgtttg attgcagcct gggtgattgt
      661 agcgtcctgc agcaggtggt ccttcatctg ccacttcagt gtcagcccca gccgagccag
      721 catatccagg atactccgtg ggactgcgtt tttgcgtttg cgatcgtagg ccatcatttc
      781 tcttgccctg ttcaccagag ctgtcaggtc gggggttccg tcggctctat ccagcacgtt
      841 gaaatgtgcc aggtctttcc gggtctgggt gcgtgcgtcg gtattagcgg cgcctgcaat
      901 ggtcactgcc caatcagcgc cagcccccag ctgtttgctg gcgttgatca ggaaagtgcc
      961 agtatcgcgc tcataagcgc cagcgtaatc aatcaggcgg ccgatgacat ccatcatcag
     1021 gcgatgcagc cgcaggtgat cccccaggta cactctgccc accaggaacc tgtgctcctc
     1081 aatggttttg attgcggcgg cgtaactctg ccgctcctcg gggctgatgg ttttagggtg
     1141 gcatttcatg actttatcgt gcagatctgt cctcagttcc tgtgcggcga caatctgaga
     1201 tttttcctga gtttcgtcct caatctcggc caggcgtgcg acttcctcat cccgcacttt
     1261 atgtttagcg aacagatcgc tcagcactgc catgtggtta tatcgtgcaa tctggcgcag
     1321 cccgcgcagt gtcctggcga cccgcagctc tggttcggag gctccgtcgc cctcggggtc
     1381 atcttcagcg ggcctagcag tggttggtgt ggccataaac agccgatcga aagtagctgg
     1441 attagcaaac agtgcccgga aaggcttcag atcaaatgga gcggcgcggc cttcaaatct
     1501 ggcttcccct gttttcagaa acaggaccag cacatcgcgg aaccttttca ccagatccag
     1561 ggcctccctc cgggcatctg cctggtctgt ggcgtcccca tcctggacca gctcgtattt
     1621 gccctgcagt gcttcccact ttctcagctg gtgcagcagg ttgctcacat cactagctgg
     1681 gacgaagtgc atgaccaggt acagtgcggc ctgccagtgt tcatactggc ctcgtgtatc
     1741 gattggctct ggcagcacag gggctctggt cattgctgtg gccccaggtt caatcttcag
     1801 aatccagtcg aacccctttg ctcgaatgta atcctcgaac atgaaggcca gcatatctcg
     1861 cctatagttc tcgataaact cggcctgctt tctagcattc tctgagtcgg actcatagcc
     1921 aatctgcacc cggaactctg tggcagtctc gccagtcagt gcactcaggt attccctcag
     1981 ggtttcgcca tcattaggtg gcctcagtcg tgaggtgcgt ccctccatca catcggaata
     2041 tgctttagtg acattcacgg actgggccag tgcagtagct gcctctttag ctctggcagc
     2101 aggtcctgcc agggcagttc cagtgattcc acttgcgtag gcccgaaatg ggccatcata
     2161 cagccgcagc agagcgatat acctggcctt tgttgcaggg tcgtccagtt cccgtggagc
     2221 tggaggaggt ggcagcttag tggcgaaagc atgttttcgg gtatcccgca gtccatgcac
     2281 gtatcccctg actccgtctg cccgtttcag cagcagcttc agccgaggca gcccggatga
     2341 cacttcagga gcgtctttca ctgctttgac gatctcggaa tacagtgtgc tgaagtgttc
     2401 tttgcttgca tagtgtgcca caaaagctcc gctcaggtct gccagcagcc gggcgcccag
     2461 ggctttggcg tcattgtcaa tgattgctct aatggctgcc actgtcttgt cggtcaggac
     2521 cacatgctcg gcttcttttg ccttgcccca ccgtgtcttt tccagctcct tgcggatttc
     2581 cttcagaaat cctgcccgag cccccagatg aaaagtctgg tttctacacc ctctcaggta
     2641 tcgcagcaga gcgaacacga agccttcatt tccctctgcc cccagtctat ccagctctgg
     2701 tgtctcgccg aaatagattc cgcgccgagc cattgcctca gcgaccatct ccttgttgga
     2761 gattacctgt ctgatgttga cggcggcagt cagatctcta tcattcttct cagtgttcac
     2821 gatcttcccc attgggtcaa tccatgcttt catgctgcgc ccagccagtg caaaagctcc
     2881 cacccacagc ctgacaaaga tctcgctttc tttgatttct gtctggccgg cacttgtcca
     2941 atagtgggac tgagccagat ccccggcctg ctggcctcgg tattctgaca cccttcccat
     3001 tctgaccatc tgattccgga ctctgttctc atgggtatgt ctcatcagag ccagcagttc
     3061 ggtcttgtcg gctggaaaag ctctggctgc attctttccc cgggcgcaca gtcttttata
     3121 agttttcttc acttcgtcgt gcagtgccag gacagaaggg ccggctgcgg gatcgaatga
     3181 gcacctcttg gagcctgtca ccctttccag atgctctgcc agtgcgaacc ccactttggg
     3241 actcagactt ctcccgctga cctggcgagg tggatcgaaa gcctgtgctg cgctcacagc
     3301 agctttagcc acctccttca ctgatgcggc cacatccacg acaaagtaag tctggatttc
     3361 ctcttcgccc caattcctag ccagtctagc cattcctctt ggcagcacgc ttgactcaat
     3421 ccccagagcg cgggccacca ccagccctgg agcgaattta tcagtcttag gattccgctt
     3481 aggctggcca tcgattcttt tctcatcgac gtgcagatgt tcgtacagag cgactgccag
     3541 ctcctttgcg tcattcccgc gcttggacat tgctccatac cacctgccgt ggaaggcctg
     3601 aggctcaggt gggtcggctt cgaacttcag ttttgctccg ctatcagcag gctgaaattt
     3661 gtctccgtat ggatgcagtc gccgcttaaa ctgatcatag tcactatcct gagccaggcc
     3721 agcttctgac accagtttcc agaatgcctc tcccaggtca tcccttgcgt caaactgcat
     3781 tttgctaggg gttggggagt ggattgcttt gccatcggat ttcctactat cgggcttccg
     3841 gtagattttg tcgatccctg agatccactg tccaatcagg gcctttggat cacttgacag
     3901 gtgtgctggc agttccttgc gattctttcc atcggtgcta atctttctct tcagtcctcc
     3961 tgcggggtcc ccaaactcgc taatagtcct tccctgcact tttccaatct gcatggataa
     4021 gacctcctaa catacgagcc ggaagcataa agtgtaaatc tagaaatatt ttatctgatt
     4081 aataagatga tcttcttgag atcgttttgg tctgcgcgta atctcttgct ctgaaaacga
     4141 aaaaaccgcc ttgcagggcg gtttttcgaa ggttctctga gctaccaact ctttgaaccg
     4201 aggtaactgg cttggaggag cgcagtcacc aaaacttgtc ctttcagttt agccttaacc
     4261 ggcgcatgac ttcaagacta actcctctaa atcaattacc agtggctgct gccagtggtg
     4321 cttttgcatg tctttccggg ttggactcaa gacgatagtt accggataag gcgcagcggt
     4381 cggactgaac ggggggttcg tgcatacagt ccagcttgga gcgaactgcc tacccggaac
     4441 tgagtgtcag gcgtggaatg agacaaacgc ggccataaca gcggaatgac accggtaaac
     4501 cgaaaggcag gaacaggaga gcgcacgagg gagccgccag ggggaaacgc ctggtatctt
     4561 tatagtcctg tcgggtttcg ccaccactga tttgagcgtc agatttcgtg atgcttgtca
     4621 ggggggcgga gcctatggaa aaacggcttt gccgcggccc tctcacttcc ctgttaagta
     4681 tcttcctggc atcttccagg aaatctccgc cccgttcgta agccatttcc gctcgccgca
     4741 gtcgaacgac cgagcgtagc gagtcagtga gcgaggaagc ggaatatatc ctgtatcaca
     4801 tattctgctg acgcaccggt gcagcctttt ttctcctgcc acatgaagca cttcactgac
     4861 accctcatca gtgccaacat agtaagccag tatacactcc gctagcgctg atgtccggcg
     4921 gtgcttttgc cgttacgcac caccccgtca gtagctgaac aggagggaca gctgatagaa
     4981 acagaagcca ctggagcacc tcaaaaacac catcatacac taaatcagta agttggcagc
     5041 atcacccgac gcactttgcg ccgaataaat acctgtgacg gaagatcact tcgcagaata
     5101 aataaatcct ggtgtccctg ttgataccgg gaagccctgg gccaactttt ggcgaaaatg
     5161 acacgttgat cggcacgtaa gaggttccaa ctttcaccat aatgaaataa gatcactacc
     5221 gggcgtattt tttgagttat cgagattttc aggagctaag gaagctaaaa tggagaaaaa
     5281 aatcactgga tataccaccg ttgatatatc ccaatggcat cgtaaagaac attttgaggc
     5341 atttcagtca gttgctcaat gtacctataa ccagaccgtt cagctggata ttacggcctt
     5401 tttaaagacc gtaaagaaaa ataagcacaa gttttatccg gcctttattc acattcttgc
     5461 ccgcctgatg aatgctcatc cggaattccg tatggcaatg aaagacggtg agctggtgat
     5521 atgggatagt gttcaccctt gttacaccgt tttccatgag caaactgaaa cgttttcatc
     5581 gctctggagt gaataccacg acgatttccg gcagtttcta cacatatatt cgcaagatgt
     5641 ggcgtgttac ggtgaaaacc tggcctattt ccctaaaggg tttattgaga atatgttttt
     5701 cgtgtcagcc aatccctggg tgagtttcac cagttttgat ttaaacgtgg ccaatatgga
     5761 caacttcttc gcccccgttt tcaccatggg caaatattat acgcaaggcg acaaggtgct
     5821 gatgccgctg gcgattcagg ttcatcatgc cgtttgtgat ggcttccatg tcggcagaat
     5881 gcttaatgaa ttacaacagt actgcgatga gtggcagggc ggggcgtaat ttttttaagg
     5941 cagttattgg tgcccttaaa cgcctggttg ctacgcctga ataagtgata ataagcggat
     6001 gaatggcaga aattcgaaag caaattcgac ccggtcgtcg gttcagggca gggtcgttaa
     6061 atagccgctt atgtctattg ctggtttacc ggtttattga ctaccggaag cagtgtgacc
     6121 gtgtgcttct caaatgcctg aggccagttt gctcaggctc tccccgtgga ggtaataatt
     6181 gacgatatga tcatttattc tgcctcccag agcctgataa aaacggttag cgcttcgtta
     6241 atacagatgt aggtgttcca cagggtagcc agcagcatcc tgcgatgcag atccggaaca
     6301 taatggtgca gggcgcttgt ttcggcgtgg gtatggtggc aggccccgtg gccgggggac
     6361 tgttgggcgc tgccggcacc tgtcctacga gttgcatgat aaagaagaca gtcataagtg
     6421 cggcgacgat agtcatgccc cgcgcccacc ggaaggagct accggcagcg gtgcggactg
     6481 ttgtaactca gaataagaaa tgaggccgct catggcgttg actctcagtc atagtatcgt
     6541 ggtatcaccg gttggttcca ctctctgttg cgggcaactt cagcagcacg taggggactt
     6601 ccgcgtttcc agactttacg aaacacggaa accgaagacc attcatgttg ttgctcaggt
     6661 cgcagacgtt ttgcagcagc agtcgcttca cgttcgctcg cgtatcggtg attcattctg
     6721 ctaaccagta aggcaacccc gccagcctag ccgggtcctc aacgacagga gcacgatcat
     6781 gcgcacccgt ggccaggacc caacgctgcc cgagatgcgc cgcgtgcggc tgctggagat
     6841 ggcggacgcg atggatatgt tctgccaagg gttggtttgc gcattcacag ttctccgcaa
     6901 gaattgattg gctccaattc ttggagtggt gaatccgtta gcgaggtgcc gccggcttcc
     6961 attcaggtcg aggtggcccg gctccatgca ccgcgacgca acgcggggag gcagacaagg
     7021 tatagggcgg cgcctacaat ccatgccaac ccgttccatg tgctcgccga ggcggcataa
     7081 atcgccgtga cgatcagcgg tccaatgatc gaagttaggc tggtaagagc cgcgagcgat
     7141 ccttgaagct gtccctgatg gtcgtcatct acctgcctgg acagcatggc ctgcaacgcg
     7201 ggcatcccga tgccgccgga agcgagaaga atcataatgg ggaaggccat ccagcctcgc
     7261 gtcgcgaacg ccagcaagac gtagcccagc gcgtcggccg ccatgccggc gataatggcc
     7321 tgcttctcgc cgaaacgttt ggtggcggga ccagtgacga aggcttgagc gagggcgtgc
     7381 aagattccga ataccgcaag cgacaggccg atcatcgtcg cgctccagcg aaagcggtcc
     7441 tcgccgaaaa tgacccagag cgctgccggc acctgtccta cgagttgcat gataaagaag
     7501 acagtcataa gtgcggcgac gatagtcatg ccccgcgccc accggaagga gctgactggg
     7561 ttgaaggctc tcaagggcat cggtcgacgc tctcccttat gcgactcctg cattaggaag
     7621 cagcccagta gtaggttgag gccgttgagc accgccgccg caaggaatgg tgcatgcaag
     7681 gagatggcgc ccaacagtcc cccggccacg gggcctgcca ccatacccac gccgaaacaa
     7741 gcgctcatga gcccgaagtg gcgagcccga tcttccccat cggtgatgtc ggcgatatag
     7801 gcgccagcaa ccgcacctgt ggcgccggtg atgccggcca cgatgcgtcc ggcgtagagg
     7861 atccacagga cgggtgtggt cgccatgatc gcgtagtcga tagtggctcc aagtagcgaa
     7921 gcgagcagga ctgggcggcg gccaaagcgg tcggacagtg ctccgagaac gggtgcgcat
     7981 agaaattgca tcaacgcata tagcgctagc agcacgccat agtgactggc gatgctgtcg
     8041 gaatggacga tatcccgcaa gaggcccggc agtaccggca taaccaagcc tatgcctaca
     8101 gcatccaggg tgacggtgcc gaggatgacg atgagcgcat tgttagattt catacacggt
     8161 gcctgactgc gttagcaatt t
//
