[The description below was written by a language model from this plasmid's Addgene catalogue record and the feature table of its GenBank file.]
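Description:
pC030 is a bacterial expression plasmid built on the pACYC184 backbone that carries the Cas13a effector from Rhodobacter capsulatus SB 1003 (RcsCas13a) together with a guide RNA expression cassette designed to accept cloned spacers. The plasmid is about 8.2 kb, of which roughly 4 kb is listed as insert. It replicates in E. coli from the p15A origin, which gives a low-to-medium copy number and is compatible with ColE1-type plasmids, so it can be maintained alongside a second plasmid such as one carrying a target. Selection is with chloramphenicol, through the cat gene driven by its native promoter. The feature table also annotates a tetracycline efflux (TcR) coding sequence retained from pACYC184, although the catalogue lists only chloramphenicol as the selection.

The annotated features cover mainly the backbone. The Cas13a open reading frame and the direct repeat/spacer cloning region are not annotated. They presumably lie in the large unannotated stretch between two reverse-oriented promoters. One is a lac promoter next to the origin. The other is the strong constitutive synthetic J23119 promoter, which is commonly used to drive small guide RNAs in bacteria. The record does not explicitly state which promoter drives which component, and it gives no details of the spacer cloning sites, any tags, or any codon optimisation.

Cas13a is an RNA-guided, RNA-targeting CRISPR effector, and the plasmid provides both the protein and a programmable crRNA scaffold from a single vector. It comes from work on RNA targeting with CRISPR-Cas13. Its stated purpose is to express this ortholog in bacteria with user-defined spacers, for example to test RNA interference activity in E. coli.
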