Addgene plasmid #91920: pC030 - RcsCas13a from Rhodobacter capsulatus SB 1003
Purpose: Expresses RcsCas13a for bacterial expression and contains backbone for spacer cloning
Depositing lab: Feng Zhang. Depositing organization: Broad Institute. Publication: RNA targeting with CRISPR-Cas13. Abudayyeh OO, Gootenberg JS, Essletzbichler P, Han S, Joung J, Belanto JJ, Verdine V, Cox DBT, Kellner MJ, Regev A, Lander ES, Voytas DF, Ting AY, Zhang F. Nature. 2017 Oct 4. doi: 10.1038/nature24049. PubMed 28976959.
Backbone
  Vector backbone: pACYC184
  Backbone size w/o insert (bp): 4197
  Total vector size (bp): 8182
  Vector type: Bacterial Expression
Growth in bacteria
  Bacterial resistance: Chloramphenicol, 25 μg/mL
  Growth temperature: 37°C
  Growth strain: NEB Stable
  Copy number: Low Copy
Gene/Insert
  Gene/Insert name: RcsCas13a and guide expression cassette
  Species: Rhodobacter capsulatus SB 1003
  Insert size (bp): 3985
Terms and licenses: Academic/Nonprofit Terms; Industry Terms: Not Available to Industry
How to cite: pC030 - RcsCas13a from Rhodobacter capsulatus SB 1003 was a gift from Feng Zhang (Addgene plasmid # 91920 ; http://n2t.net/addgene:91920 ; RRID:Addgene_91920)
